Addgene plasmid #226127: pAM290
Purpose: Expression of His6-GST-3C-Npl4
Depositing lab: Andreas Martin. Depositing organization: University of California, Berkeley. Publication: The Ufd1 cofactor determines the linkage specificity of polyubiquitin chain engagement by the AAA+ ATPase Cdc48. Williams C, Dong KC, Arkinson C, Martin A. Mol Cell. 2023 Mar 2;83(5):759-769.e7. doi: 10.1016/j.molcel.2023.01.016. Epub 2023 Feb 2. PubMed 36736315.
Backbone
  Vector backbone: pET DUET
  Vector type: Bacterial Expression
Growth in bacteria
  Bacterial resistance: Ampicillin, 100 μg/mL
  Growth temperature: 37°C
  Growth strain: DH5alpha
  Copy number: High Copy
Gene/Insert
  Gene/Insert name: His6-GST-3C-Npl4
  Species: S. cerevisiae (budding yeast)
  Entrez Gene: HIS6
  Cloning method: Unknown
  Sequencing primers: 5′ Unknown
Terms and licenses: Academic/Nonprofit Terms; Industry Terms: Not Available to Industry
How to cite: pAM290 was a gift from Andreas Martin (Addgene plasmid # 226127 ; http://n2t.net/addgene:226127 ; RRID:Addgene_226127)
