[The description below was written by a language model from this plasmid's Addgene catalogue record and pLannotate feature annotations shown in this document.]
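Description:
pAM290 is a bacterial expression plasmid built on a pET Duet backbone for producing the budding yeast protein Npl4 as a His6-GST-3C fusion in E. coli. It is selected with ampicillin through the β-lactamase (AmpR) gene and replicates from a ColE1/pBR322-type origin. The feature table also finds the rop gene and the bom mobility region next to this origin, elements typical of pBR322-derived pET vectors, although the catalogue entry lists the plasmid as high copy. An f1 phage origin is present as well.

As is characteristic of Duet vectors, the annotation shows two T7 promoter/lac operator units in tandem on the same strand, with a plasmid-borne lacI gene supplying repressor. Transcription therefore depends on T7 RNA polymerase and is induced by IPTG in a suitable host. Only the second unit appears to be occupied. Directly downstream of it lie a short His-tag match (annotated as a fragment of a composite tag), the Schistosoma japonicum GST coding sequence, a short gap that would accommodate the 3C protease site named in the record but not separately annotated, and then the NPL4 open reading frame, which spans the numbering origin of the sequence. Vector-derived S-tag fragments and the T7 terminator follow the insert, and the table does not show whether the S-tag is translated. The Entrez link to the yeast HIS6 gene appears to be a cataloguing artefact of the hexahistidine tag name.

The tag arrangement allows purification by nickel or glutathione affinity and removal of both tags by 3C protease. Npl4 is a substrate-recruiting cofactor of the Cdc48-Ufd1-Npl4 complex, and the associated study addresses polyubiquitin chain engagement by this AAA+ ATPase, which suggests the plasmid supplies recombinant Npl4 for biochemical work.
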