Features (pLannotate 1.2.2; 23 found; start..end, strand, type, name):
   1279..1932    -  CDS            GST26_SCHJA: Experimental evidence at protein level: Swiss-Prot protein existence level 1. GST isoenzymes appear to play a central role in the parasite detoxification system. Other functions are also suspected including a role in increasing the solubility of haematin in the parasite gut. From Schistosoma japonicum (Blood fluke).
   1940..1956    -  CDS            capTEV™ (fragment): composite tag for in vivo biotinylation, TEV protease cleavage, and 6xHis tagging
   2005..2029    -  protein_bind   lac operator: The lac repressor binds to the lac operator to inhibit transcription in E. coli. This inhibition can be relieved by adding lactose or isopropyl-β-D-thiogalactopyranoside (IPTG). lac repressor encoded by lacI
   2030..2048    -  promoter       T7 promoter: promoter for bacteriophage T7 RNA polymerase
   2198..2220    -  RBS            RBS: efficient ribosome binding site from bacteriophage T7 gene 10 (Olins and Rangwala, 1989)
   2235..2259    -  protein_bind   lac operator: The lac repressor binds to the lac operator to inhibit transcription in E. coli. This inhibition can be relieved by adding lactose or isopropyl-β-D-thiogalactopyranoside (IPTG). lac repressor encoded by lacI
   2260..2278    -  promoter       T7 promoter: promoter for bacteriophage T7 RNA polymerase
   2304..2583    +  CDS            TcR (fragment): tetracycline efflux protein; tet; confers resistance to tetracycline
   2591..2668    +  promoter       lacI promoter: lacI
   2669..3751    +  CDS            lacI: lac repressor; lacI; The lac repressor binds to the lac operator to inhibit transcription in E. coli. This inhibition can be relieved by adding lactose or isopropyl-β-D-thiogalactopyranoside (IPTG).
   3764..3785    +  protein_bind   CAP binding site: CAP binding activates transcription in the presence of cAMP. E. coli catabolite activator protein
   3800..3864    +  CDS            TcR (fragment): tetracycline efflux protein; tet; confers resistance to tetracycline
   3926..4306    -  CDS            YPB1_ECOLX: Protein predicted: Swiss-Prot protein existence level 4. From Escherichia coli.
   4323..4514    +  CDS            rop: Rop protein, which maintains plasmids at low copy number; rop
   4616..4755    +  misc_feature   bom: basis of mobility region from pBR322
   4941..5529    -  rep_origin     ori: high-copy-number ColE1/pMB1/pBR322/pUC origin of replication
   5610..5702    +  promoter       AmpR promoter: bla
   5703..6563    +  CDS            AmpR: β-lactamase; bla; confers resistance to ampicillin, carbenicillin, and related antibiotics
   6678..7133    -  rep_origin     f1 ori (sequence partly withheld): f1 bacteriophage origin of replication; arrow indicates direction of (+) strand synthesis
   7170..7217    -  terminator     T7 terminator: transcription terminator for bacteriophage T7 RNA polymerase
   7225..7242    -  CDS            SET1 (fragment): solubility-enhancement tag derived from T7 phage gene 10B
   7272..7313    -  CDS            S-Tag (fragment): affinity and epitope tag derived from pancreatic ribonuclease A
   7329..1248    -  CDS            NPL4 (across the origin): NPL4_YEAST - Also known as HRD4. Experimental evidence at protein level: Swiss-Prot protein existence level 1. Substrate-recruiting cofactor of the CDC48-NPL4-UFD1 segregase (PubMed:31249135). Assists CDC48 in the dislocation of misfolded, polyubiquitinated ERAD substrates that are subsequently delivered to the proteasome for degradation (PubMed:11739805, PubMed:11740563, PubMed:11847109). Involved in the import of nuclear- targeted proteins into the nucleus and the export of poly(A) RNA out of the nucleus (PubMed:8930904, PubMed:11733065). Required for the proteasome-dependent processing/acti
>Addgene plasmid #226127 | pAM290 | addgene full sequence | sequence record 446629 | Addgene NGS Result
CCCACTTATCATATCTGCAGTAACCAATGCTTCAGCTTCTGTGGATACTTGGTAGCTCGAAATATCAATT
TCACCTTCCAAATTACCTGATATAACGCAAGTTACAAACTTGGAAGAAAAAAAACCTTGTTCGCTATACT
TGCTTACATTAGGATGCCTTGTTTGATGCCTAGCAGCCATAATAACTTCTAATGATGAAAGAAAAAACGA
ATCCTTATGTCTTTTGCAAAAAACAGACCCATCCCCAGCTCCCGCGTCAGATAAATCTGTAAATATTAGG
CCAATTCGCGAAAGCCCCATTTCTTGAGCCTGTCTATCAATCTGTAGCATTTCATTCTTGACCTGTTCTA
CGTCCATGGTTAAACCGTCTTGCTCATCATGCTGAGGGGGCTCGTATATCGCCTCAACGACGGCCTTTAT
ACCTAAAGGTGTGTTATCATACTTAGAATAAGATCCGTACATATAGCCAAATCTTTGCATACCCGTGTAC
CTCCACGCCTGAATAAATTCATTAATTATTTCACTCTTCTGAAATTCAACGTGGTCAACCATTCTAAATT
CTTGCTGTTGTAATGTAATTGCCGATGGTTGACATTTAGAACATATCCCCCGAGGCCATGGTTCATGGCC
ATTATGGCAACGCTTATTGATTCTAAAATCAGGTTCTGAAAGAGGGGAAATATAAGAGCTGCCGTTCTCC
TTCTTATTAGCATTTTCATTTAGCTTTTTAAGATATGAATGAAACGATATATGTTTGATCTTATTCTTCT
CATGATATTCTTTGTCCCAAGGAGGTAAAGGCGAGCAGTATTCACACATACCTCTATCACCGTGCTTGCA
TAGTTTTGATTTTTGACGAGGAATTAATCCGTCCTCTTTCTCTAGTTCCTCATCTACAGCGAGTTCTTTG
ATCCTTAGTGGACCGTACCTGTGTTGACGAATTCCCTTGCTGTCAATACCTACGGATCCGATTTCAACAT
TGACACCATCTTTCTCATTAGCGGGCTTGTCCGAATAGTTAAGGATCAGCATGTCACCGTGCTTTAGTCC
TAGATCCATCACTGTTCGATCAGCTAGTTCAGAAACAGCATGAATACCTTGACCGGGCTTCTCACAAACA
GTAAATGTGTCGACATCGGCATTGGGGTCCAGATTACCCACCAACTTTTCAATGACCGTTCCGAAAAGGT
CGTTTTCTTGACAAGAAACCCTGTGTGTACCGTTTTTTGATCTAAATCTGATAAGCATCGGACCCTGGAA
GAGCACCTCCAGATCCGATTTTGGAGGATGGTCGCCACCACCAAACGTGGCTTGCCAGCCCTGCAAAGGC
CATGCTATATACTTGCTGGATTTCAAGTACTTATCAATTTGTGGGATAGCTTCAATACGTTTTTTAAAAC
AAACTAATTTTGGGAACGCATCCAGGCACATTGGGTCCATGTATAAAACAACATCAAGAGCGTCATACAA
CATGAAGTCAGGATGGGTTACATGATCACCATTTAAATATGTTTTATGACATAAACGATCTTCGAACATT
TTCAGCATTTCAGGTAGCTTGCTAAGAAAATCAACTTTGAGAGTTTCAAAGTCTTTACTATATGCAATTC
TCGAAACACCGTATCTAATATCCAAAACCGCTCCTTCAAGCATTGAAATCTCTGCACGCTCTTTTGGACA
ACCACCCAACATGTTGTGCTTGTCAGCTATATAACGTATGATGGCCATAGACTGTGTTAATTTAACATCA
CCATCAATATAATAAGGAAGATTGGGAAACTCCAAACCCAATTCAAACTTTTTGTTTCGCCATTTATCAC
CTTCATCGCGCTCATACAAATGCTCTTCATATTTTTCTTCAAGATATTCCAAAAGAAGTCGAGTGGGTTG
CACAAGGCCCTTAATTTTCCAATAACCTAGTATAGGGGACATTCCTGAGTGATGATGATGATGATGGCCC
ATATGTATATCTCCTTCTTATACTTAACTAATATACTAAGATGGGGAATTGTTATCCGCTCACAATTCCC
CTATAGTGAGTCGTATTAATTTCGATTATGCGGCCGTGTACAATACGATTACTTTCTGTTCGACTTAAGC
ATTATGCGGCCGCAAGCTTGTCGACCTGCAGGCGCGCCGAGCTCGAATTCGGATCCTGGCTGTGGTGATG
ATGGTGATGGCTGCTGCCCATGGTATATCTCCTTCTTAAAGTTAAACAAAATTATTTCTAGAGGGGAATT
GTTATCCGCTCACAATTCCCCTATAGTGAGTCGTATTAATTTCGCGGGATCGAGATCGATCTCGATCCTC
TACGCCGGACGCATCGTGGCCGGCATCACCGGCGCCACAGGTGCGGTTGCTGGCGCCTATATCGCCGACA
TCACCGATGGGGAAGATCGGGCTCGCCACTTCGGGCTCATGAGCGCTTGTTTCGGCGTGGGTATGGTGGC
AGGCCCCGTGGCCGGGGGACTGTTGGGCGCCATCTCCTTGCATGCACCATTCCTTGCGGCGGCGGTGCTC
AACGGCCTCAACCTACTACTGGGCTGCTTCCTAATGCAGGAGTCGCATAAGGGAGAGCGTCGAGATCCCG
GACACCATCGAATGGCGCAAAACCTTTCGCGGTATGGCATGATAGCGCCCGGAAGAGAGTCAATTCAGGG
TGGTGAATGTGAAACCAGTAACGTTATACGATGTCGCAGAGTATGCCGGTGTCTCTTATCAGACCGTTTC
CCGCGTGGTGAACCAGGCCAGCCACGTTTCTGCGAAAACGCGGGAAAAAGTGGAAGCGGCGATGGCGGAG
CTGAATTACATTCCCAACCGCGTGGCACAACAACTGGCGGGCAAACAGTCGTTGCTGATTGGCGTTGCCA
CCTCCAGTCTGGCCCTGCACGCGCCGTCGCAAATTGTCGCGGCGATTAAATCTCGCGCCGATCAACTGGG
TGCCAGCGTGGTGGTGTCGATGGTAGAACGAAGCGGCGTCGAAGCCTGTAAAGCGGCGGTGCACAATCTT
CTCGCGCAACGCGTCAGTGGGCTGATCATTAACTATCCGCTGGATGACCAGGATGCCATTGCTGTGGAAG
CTGCCTGCACTAATGTTCCGGCGTTATTTCTTGATGTCTCTGACCAGACACCCATCAACAGTATTATTTT
CTCCCATGAAGACGGTACGCGACTGGGCGTGGAGCATCTGGTCGCATTGGGTCACCAGCAAATCGCGCTG
TTAGCGGGCCCATTAAGTTCTGTCTCGGCGCGTCTGCGTCTGGCTGGCTGGCATAAATATCTCACTCGCA
ATCAAATTCAGCCGATAGCGGAACGGGAAGGCGACTGGAGTGCCATGTCCGGTTTTCAACAAACCATGCA
AATGCTGAATGAGGGCATCGTTCCCACTGCGATGCTGGTTGCCAACGATCAGATGGCGCTGGGCGCAATG
CGCGCCATTACCGAGTCCGGGCTGCGCGTTGGTGCGGACATCTCGGTAGTGGGATACGACGATACCGAAG
ACAGCTCATGTTATATCCCGCCGTTAACCACCATCAAACAGGATTTTCGCCTGCTGGGGCAAACCAGCGT
GGACCGCTTGCTGCAACTCTCTCAGGGCCAGGCGGTGAAGGGCAATCAGCTGTTGCCCGTCTCACTGGTG
AAAAGAAAAACCACCCTGGCGCCCAATACGCAAACCGCCTCTCCCCGCGCGTTGGCCGATTCATTAATGC
AGCTGGCACGACAGGTTTCCCGACTGGAAAGCGGGCAGTGAGCGCAACGCAATTAATGTAAGTTAGCTCA
CTCATTAGGCACCGGGATCTCGACCGATGCCCTTGAGAGCCTTCAACCCAGTCAGCTCCTTCCGGTGGGC
GCGGGGCATGACTAGCATGATCGTGCTCCTGTCGTTGAGGACCCGGCTAGGCTGGCGGGGTTGCCTTACT
GGTTAGCAGAATGAATCACCGATACGCGAGCGAACGTGAAGCGACTGCTGCTGCAAAACGTCTGCGACCT
GAGCAACAACATGAATGGTCTTCGGTTTCCGTGTTTCGTAAAGTCTGGAAACGCGGAAGTCAGCGCCCTG
CACCATTATGTTCCGGATCTGCATCGCAGGATGCTGCTGGCTACCCTGTGGAACACCTACATCTGTATTA
ACGAAGCGCTGGCATTGACCCTGAGTGATTTTTCTCTGGTCCCGCCGCATCCATACCGCCAGTTGTTTAC
CCTCACAACGTTCCAGTAACCGGGCATGTTCATCATCAGTAACCCGTATCGTGAGCATCCTCTCTCGTTT
CATCGGTATCATTACCCCCATGAACAGAAATCCCCCTTACACGGAGGCATCAGTGACCAAACAGGAAAAA
ACCGCCCTTAACATGGCCCGCTTTATCAGAAGCCAGACATTAACGCTTCTGGAGAAACTCAACGAGCTGG
ACGCGGATGAACAGGCAGACATCTGTGAATCGCTTCACGACCACGCTGATGAGCTTTACCGCAGCTGCCT
CGCGCGTTTCGGTGATGACGGTGAAAACCTCTGACACATGCAGCTCCCGGAGACGGTCACAGCTTGTCTG
TAAGCGGATGCCGGGAGCAGACAAGCCCGTCAGGGCGCGTCAGCGGGTGTTGGCGGGTGTCGGGGCGCAG
CCATGACCCAGTCACGTAGCGATAGCGGAGTGTATACTGGCTTAACTATGCGGCATCAGAGCAGATTGTA
CTGAGAGTGCACCATTGCGGTGTGAAATACCGCACAGATGCGTAAGGAGAAAATACCGCATCAGGCGCTC
TTCCGCTTCCTCGCTCACTGACTCGCTGCGCTCGGTCGTTCGGCTGCGGCGAGCGGTATCAGCTCACTCA
AAGGCGGTAATACGGTTATCCACAGAATCAGGGGATAACGCAGGAAAGAACATGTGAGCAAAAGGCCAGC
AAAAGGCCAGGAACCGTAAAAAGGCCGCGTTGCTGGCGTTTTTCCATAGGCTCCGCCCCCCTGACGAGCA
TCACAAAAATCGACGCTCAAGTCAGAGGTGGCGAAACCCGACAGGACTATAAAGATACCAGGCGTTTCCC
CCTGGAAGCTCCCTCGTGCGCTCTCCTGTTCCGACCCTGCCGCTTACCGGATACCTGTCCGCCTTTCTCC
CTTCGGGAAGCGTGGCGCTTTCTCATAGCTCACGCTGTAGGTATCTCAGTTCGGTGTAGGTCGTTCGCTC
CAAGCTGGGCTGTGTGCACGAACCCCCCGTTCAGCCCGACCGCTGCGCCTTATCCGGTAACTATCGTCTT
GAGTCCAACCCGGTAAGACACGACTTATCGCCACTGGCAGCAGCCACTGGTAACAGGATTAGCAGAGCGA
GGTATGTAGGCGGTGCTACAGAGTTCTTGAAGTGGTGGCCTAACTACGGCTACACTAGAAGGACAGTATT
TGGTATCTGCGCTCTGCTGAAGCCAGTTACCTTCGGAAAAAGAGTTGGTAGCTCTTGATCCGGCAAACAA
ACCACCGCTGGTAGCGGTGGTTTTTTTGTTTGCAAGCAGCAGATTACGCGCAGAAAAAAAGGATCTCAAG
AAGATCCTTTGATCTTTTCTACGGGGTCTGACGCTCAGTGGAACGAAAACTCACGTTAAGGGATTTTGGT
CATGACCTATTTGTTTATTTTTCTAAATACATTCAAATATGTATCCGCTCATGAGACAATAACCCTGATA
AATGCTTCAATCATGATTGAAAAAGGAAGAGTATGAGTATTCAACATTTCCGTGTCGCCCTTATTCCCTT
TTTTGCGGCATTTTGCCTTCCTGTTTTTGCTCACCCAGAAACGCTGGTGAAAGTAAAAGATGCTGAAGAT
CAGTTGGGTGCACGAGTGGGTTACATCGAACTGGATCTCAACAGCGGTAAGATCCTTGAGAGTTTTCGCC
CCGAAGAACGTTTTCCAATGATGAGCACTTTTAAAGTTCTGCTATGTGGCGCGGTATTATCCCGTATTGA
CGCCGGGCAAGAGCAACTCGGTCGCCGCATACACTATTCTCAGAATGACTTGGTTGAGTACTCACCAGTC
ACAGAAAAGCATCTTACGGATGGCATGACAGTAAGAGAATTATGCAGTGCTGCCATAACCATGAGTGATA
ACACTGCGGCCAACTTACTTCTGACAACGATCGGAGGACCGAAGGAGCTAACCGCTTTTTTGCACAACAT
GGGGGATCATGTAACTCGCCTTGATCGTTGGGAACCGGAGCTGAATGAAGCCATACCAAACGACGAGCGT
GACACCACGATGCCTGTAGCAATGGCAACAACGTTGCGCAAACTATTAACTGGCGAACTACTTACTCTAG
CTTCCCGGCAACAATTAATAGACTGGATGGAGGCGGATAAAGTTGCAGGACCACTTCTGCGCTCGGCCCT
TCCGGCTGGCTGGTTTATTGCTGATAAATCTGGAGCCGGTGAGCGTGGGTCTCGCGGTATCATTGCAGCA
CTGGGGCCAGATGGTAAGCCCTCCCGTATCGTAGTTATCTACACGACGGGGAGTCAGGCAACTATGGATG
AACGAAATAGACAGATCGCTGAGATAGGTGCCTCACTGATTAAGCATTGGTAACTGTCAGACCAAGTTTA
CTCATATATACTTTAGATTGATTTAAAACTTCATTTTTAATTTAAAAGGATCTAGGTGAAGATCCTTTTT
GATAATCTCATGCCATCGTGCCGCCAGAAATTGTAAACGTTAATATTTTGTTAAAATTCGCGTTAAATTT
TTGTTAAATCAGCTCATTTTTTAACCAATAGGCCGAAATCGGCAAAATCCCTTATAAATCAAAAGAATAG
ACCGAGATAGGGT
[37 nt withheld, positions 6804-6840]
AAAGAACGTGGACTCCAACGTCAAAGG
[49 nt withheld, positions 6868-6916]
T
[91 nt withheld, positions 6918-7008]
G
[124 nt withheld, positions 7010-7133]
CCCATTCGCCAATCCGGATATAGTTCCTCCTTTCAGCAAAAAACCCCTCAAGACCCGTTTAGAGGCCCCA
AGGGGTTATGCTAGTTATTGCTCAGCGGTGGCAGCAGCCTAGGTTAATTAAGCTGCGCTAGTAGACGAGT
CCATGTGCTGGCGTTCAAATTTCGCAGCAGCGGTTTCTTTACCAGACTCGAGCTAGCCGCTTTCCTGAAG
GATCATGACTAACGTTTGCCAACCAGCCGATGAGACAAGTTTTAGTAGAGATTCTTCCCATTCATTTTTC
ACAGCAGATTCTATTAGTAACTTCCATTCGTCTGGAGAGAGTATCTGCAGAGAATTTATGTATAATAGTA
AATGAAAGTTCGAGATTTTTTCATGCAAAAGATTGAAATCTCCACTTGAAGCCACATTGAATAAATACTT
TTTTAATTCTTGATAATCTTGAGATTGCCCCATAGCTTGTCGATTGCTCCATGGAAATCCGGTGGAACTA
ACGAATTTCGAGTTGGTTTCCGTATCGGTATTCGGGAACCCATGAGTCAGCGTCACTAAAAGATAGTCTA
CCGGAAATGCAGGCTTCGCATTTTCCTTCACTGTTATACCATATTCATTCGACTTCATGTAAAATATCTC
AGGTACATATCTTTCATCTGTAGTGTCATTAATATATGCCATTGAAGGAAATGTGGA
